Addgene plasmid #25362: 2XMyc-LRRK2-G2019S
Depositing lab: Mark Cookson. Depositing organization: National Institute on Aging (NIA). Publication: The Parkinson Disease-associated Leucine-rich Repeat Kinase 2 (LRRK2) Is a Dimer That Undergoes Intramolecular Autophosphorylation. . J Biol Chem. 2008 Jun 13;283(24):16906-14. 10.1074/jbc.M708718200 PubMed 18397888.
Backbone
  Vector backbone: pCMV-Tag 3B
  Backbone manufacturer: Cookson Lab
  Backbone size w/o insert (bp): 4300
  Vector type: Mammalian Expression
Growth in bacteria
  Bacterial resistance: Kanamycin, 25 μg/mL
  Growth temperature: 30°C
  Growth strain: NEB Stable
  Growth instructions: Screen 2-3 colonies to ensure full plasmid is correct (see Diagnostic Digest). Plasmid is prone to recombination and transposase insertion.
  Copy number: High Copy
Gene/Insert
  Gene/Insert name: LRRK2
  Species: H. sapiens (human)
  Insert size (bp): 7581
  Mutation: Glycine 2019 mutated to Serine
  Entrez Gene: LRRK2 (a.k.a. AURA17, DARDARIN, PARK8, RIPK7, ROCO2)
  Tag / fusion protein: 2XMyc (N terminal on insert)
  Cloning method: Restriction Enzyme
  Sequencing primers: 5′ CMV-F; 3′ SV40pA-R
Terms and licenses: Academic/Nonprofit Terms; Industry Terms: Not Available to Industry
Depositor comments: An additional Myc tag has been added to the original vector. The 2XMyc vector was adapted to the invitrogen gateway system by insertion of a gateway cloning cassette. LRRK2 was cloned by gateway recombination. In order to provide these LRRK2 plasmids as a resource to the community, we depend on the contributing academic laboratory for quality control. Therefore, the full-length LRRK2 plasmids are distributed in the format provided by the contributing institution "as is" with no additional guarantee. Addgene is not responsible for any errors in these constructs. It is strongly encouraged that a diagnostic digest be performed on this plasmid before use in an experiment (see attached PDF). If there is an issue with your stock, please contact the Cookson lab for a replacement.
How to cite: 2XMyc-LRRK2-G2019S was a gift from Mark Cookson (Addgene plasmid # 25362)
