[The description below was written by a language model from this plasmid's Addgene catalogue record and pLannotate feature annotations shown in this document.]
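Description:
2XMyc-LRRK2-G2019S is a mammalian expression plasmid of about 12 kb built on a modified pCMV-Tag 3B backbone. It carries full-length human LRRK2 (also known as PARK8 or dardarin) with the glycine-2019-to-serine substitution. The depositor added a second Myc epitope to the original vector and converted it to a Gateway destination vector. The 7.6 kb LRRK2 coding sequence was then introduced by Gateway recombination, which is why attB1 and attB2 sites flank the insert in the feature table. Transcription is driven by the human cytomegalovirus immediate-early enhancer and promoter and terminated by an SV40 polyadenylation signal. The two Myc tags lie upstream of attB1, so the protein is made with an N-terminal 2XMyc fusion suited to immunodetection or immunoprecipitation. T3 and T7 phage promoters carried over from the parent vector bracket the cassette.

The plasmid replicates in E. coli from a high-copy ColE1/pUC-type origin and also contains an f1 origin. A single NeoR/KanR gene is placed behind both a bacterial bla promoter and the SV40 early promoter and is followed by an HSV TK poly(A) signal. It gives kanamycin resistance in bacteria and can support G418 selection in mammalian cells. The short RSF ori, lacZα, ble and SV40 T-antigen/intron annotations are fragmentary matches within backbone sequence rather than functional elements. The record warns that this large insert makes the plasmid prone to recombination and transposase insertion, and it advises verifying its integrity before use. The associated study examined LRRK2 dimerisation and intramolecular autophosphorylation. This fits use of the construct to express the tagged, Parkinson disease-associated kinase mutant in cultured cells for biochemical analysis.
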