Features (pLannotate 1.2.2; 23 found; start..end, strand, type, name):
      1..29      +  rep_origin     RSF ori (fragment): Plasmids containing the RSF 1030 origin of replication can be propagated in E. coli cells that contain additional plasmids with compatible origins.
     97..400     +  enhancer       CMV enhancer: human cytomegalovirus immediate early enhancer
    401..604     +  promoter       CMV promoter: human cytomegalovirus (CMV) immediate early promoter
    650..668     +  promoter       T3 promoter: promoter for bacteriophage T3 RNA polymerase
    681..704     +  misc_feature   MCS (fragment): pBluescript multiple cloning site
    709..738     +  CDS            3xMyc (fragment): 3 tandem Myc epitope tags
    754..783     +  CDS            3xMyc (fragment): 3 tandem Myc epitope tags
    783..802     +  misc_feature   MCS (fragment): pBluescript multiple cloning site
    802..826     +  protein_bind   attB1: mutant version of attB; recombination site for the Gateway® BP reaction BP Clonase™
    841..8421    +  CDS            LRRK2: LRRK2_HUMAN - Also known as PARK8. Experimental evidence at protein level: Swiss-Prot protein existence level 1. Serine/threonine-protein kinase which phosphorylates a broad range of proteins involved in multiple processes such as neuronal plasticity, autophagy, and vesicle trafficking (PubMed:20949042, PubMed:22012985, PubMed:26824392, PubMed:29125462, PubMed:28720718, PubMed:29127255, PubMed:30398148, PubMed:29212815, PubMed:30635421, PubMed:21850687, PubMed:23395371, PubMed:17114044, PubMed:24687852, PubMed:26014385, PubMed:25201882). Is a key regulator of RAB GTPases by regulating the GTP/
   8443..8467    -  protein_bind   attB2: mutant version of attB; recombination site for the Gateway® BP reaction BP Clonase™
   8517..8535    -  promoter       T7 promoter: promoter for bacteriophage T7 RNA polymerase
   8545..8584    +  CDS            lacZα (fragment): LacZα fragment of β-galactosidase; lacZ fragment
   8594..8649    +  intron         small t intron (fragment): SV40 (simian virus 40) small t antigen intron
   8649..8786    +  CDS            large T antigen (fragment): large T antigen from SV40 (simian virus 40)
   8809..8930    +  polyA_signal   SV40 poly(A) signal: SV40 polyadenylation signal
   8964..9392    -  rep_origin     f1 ori (sequence partly withheld): f1 bacteriophage origin of replication; arrow indicates direction of (+) strand synthesis
   9419..9521    +  promoter       AmpR promoter: bla
   9525..9882    +  promoter       SV40 promoter: SV40 enhancer and early promoter
   9917..10711   +  CDS            NeoR/KanR: aminoglycoside phosphotransferase from Tn5; aph(3')-II (or nptII); confers resistance to neomycin, kanamycin, and G418 (Geneticin®)
  10732..10884   +  CDS            ble (fragment): BLE_KLEPN - Experimental evidence at protein level: Swiss-Prot protein existence level 1. Binding protein with a strong affinity to the bleomycin family of antibiotics. Binds to CL990; an antimitotic-antibiotic compound. From Klebsiella pneumoniae.
  10943..10990   +  polyA_signal   HSV TK poly(A) signal: herpes simplex virus thymidine kinase polyadenylation signal (Cole and Stacy, 1985)
  11319..11907   +  rep_origin     ori: high-copy-number ColE1/pMB1/pBR322/pUC origin of replication
>Addgene plasmid #25362 | 2XMyc-LRRK2-G2019S | addgene full sequence | sequence record 173659 | Addgene NGS Result
CCTGATTCTGTGGATAACCGTATTACCGCCATGCATTAGTTATTAATAGTAATCAATTACGGGGTCATTA
GTTCATAGCCCATATATGGAGTTCCGCGTTACATAACTTACGGTAAATGGCCCGCCTGGCTGACCGCCCA
ACGACCCCCGCCCATTGACGTCAATAATGACGTATGTTCCCATAGTAACGCCAATAGGGACTTTCCATTG
ACGTCAATGGGTGGAGTATTTACGGTAAACTGCCCACTTGGCAGTACATCAAGTGTATCATATGCCAAGT
ACGCCCCCTATTGACGTCAATGACGGTAAATGGCCCGCCTGGCATTATGCCCAGTACATGACCTTATGGG
ACTTTCCTACTTGGCAGTACATCTACGTATTAGTCATCGCTATTACCATGGTGATGCGGTTTTGGCAGTA
CATCAATGGGCGTGGATAGCGGTTTGACTCACGGGGATTTCCAAGTCTCCACCCCATTGACGTCAATGGG
AGTTTGTTTTGGCACCAAAATCAACGGGACTTTCCAAAATGTCGTAACAACTCCGCCCCATTGACGCAAA
TGGGCGGTAGGCGTGTACGGTGGGAGGTCTATATAAGCAGAGCTGGTTTAGTGAACCGTCAGATCCGCTA
GCGATTACGCCAAGCTCGAAATTAACCCTCACTAAAGGGAACAAAAGCTGGAGCTCCACCGCGGTGGCGG
CCGCCATGGAGCAGAAACTCATCTCTGAAGAGGATCTGAGCCCGGGCGGATCCGAGCAGAAACTCATCTC
TGAAGAGGATCTGCTGCAGGAATTCGATATCACAAGTTTGTACAAAAAAGCAGGCTCCGAATTCGCCCTT
ATGGCTAGTGGCAGCTGTCAGGGGTGCGAAGAGGACGAGGAAACTCTGAAGAAGTTGATAGTCAGGCTGA
ACAATGTCCAGGAAGGAAAACAGATAGAAACGCTGGTCCAAATCCTGGAGGATCTGCTGGTGTTCACGTA
CTCCGAGCACGCCTCCAAGTTATTTCAAGGCAAAAATATCCATGTGCCTCTGTTGATCGTCTTGGACTCC
TATATGAGAGTCGCGAGTGTGCAGCAGGTGGGTTGGTCACTTCTGTGCAAATTAATAGAAGTCTGTCCAG
GTACAATGCAAAGCTTAATGGGACCCCAGGATGTTGGAAATGATTGGGAAGTCCTTGGTGTTCACCAATT
GATTCTTAAAATGCTAACAGTTCATAATGCCAGTGTAAACTTGTCAGTGATTGGACTGAAGACCTTAGAT
CTCCTCCTAACTTCAGGTAAAATCACCTTGCTGATATTGGATGAAGAAAGTGATATTTTCATGTTAATTT
TTGATGCCATGCACTCATTTCCAGCCAATGATGAAGTCCAGAAACTTGGATGCAAAGCTTTACATGTGCT
GTTTGAGAGAGTCTCAGAGGAGCAACTGACTGAATTTGTTGAGAACAAAGATTATATGATATTGTTAAGT
GCGTTAACAAATTTTAAAGATGAAGAGGAAATTGTGCTTCATGTGCTGCATTGTTTACATTCCCTAGCGA
TTCCTTGCAATAATGTGGAAGTCCTCATGAGTGGCAATGTCAGGTGTTATAATATTGTGGTGGAAGCTAT
GAAAGCATTCCCTATGAGTGAAAGAATTCAAGAAGTGAGTTGCTGTTTGCTCCATAGGCTTACATTAGGT
AATTTTTTCAATATCCTGGTATTAAACGAAGTCCATGAGTTTGTGGTGAAAGCTGTGCAGCAGTACCCAG
AGAATGCAGCATTGCAGATCTCAGCGCTCAGCTGTTTGGCCCTCCTCACTGAGACTATTTTCTTAAATCA
AGATTTAGAGGAAAAGAATGAGAATCAAGAGAATGATGATGAGGGGGAAGAAGATAAATTGTTTTGGCTG
GAAGCCTGTTACAAAGCATTAACGTGGCATAGAAAGAACAAGCACGTGCAGGAGGCCGCATGCTGGGCAC
TAAATAATCTCCTTATGTACCAAAACAGTTTACATGAGAAGATTGGAGATGAAGATGGCCATTTCCCAGC
TCATAGGGAAGTGATGCTCTCCATGCTGATGCATTCTTCATCAAAGGAAGTTTTCCAGGCATCTGCGAAT
GCATTGTCAACTCTCTTAGAACAAAATGTTAATTTCAGAAAAATACTGTTATCAAAAGGAATACACCTGA
ATGTTTTGGAGTTAATGCAGAAGCATATACATTCTCCCGAAGTGGCTGAAAGTGGCTGTAAAATGCTAAA
TCATCTTTTTGAAGGAAGCAACACTTCCCTGGATATAATGGCAGCAGTGGTCCCCAAAATACTAACAGTT
ATGAAACGTCATGAGACATCATTACCAGTGCAGCTGGAGGCGCTTCGAGCTATTTTACATTTTATAGTGC
CTGGCATGCCAGAAGAATCCAGGGAGGATACAGAATTTCATCATAAGCTAAATATGGTTAAAAAACAGTG
TTTCAAGAATGATATTCACAAACTGGTCCTAGCAGCTTTGAACAGGTTCATTGGAAATCCTGGGATTCAG
AAATGTGGATTAAAAGTAATTTCTTCTATTGTACATTTTCCTGATGCATTAGAGATGTTATCCCTGGAAG
GTGCTATGGATTCAGTGCTTCACACACTGCAGATGTATCCAGATGACCAAGAAATTCAGTGTCTGGGTTT
AAGTCTTATAGGATACTTGATTACAAAGAAGAATGTGTTCATAGGAACTGGACATCTGCTGGCAAAAATT
CTGGTTTCCAGCTTATACCGATTTAAGGATGTTGCTGAAATACAGACTAAAGGATTTCAGACAATCTTAG
CAATCCTCAAATTGTCAGCATCTTTTTCTAAGCTGCTGGTGCATCATTCATTTGACTTAGTAATATTCCA
TCAAATGTCTTCCAATATCATGGAACAAAAGGATCAACAGTTTCTAAACCTCTGTTGCAAGTGTTTTGCA
AAAGTAGCTATGGATGATTACTTAAAAAATGTGATGCTAGAGAGAGCGTGTGATCAGAATAACAGCATCA
TGGTTGAATGCTTGCTTCTATTGGGAGCAGATGCCAATCAAGCAAAGGAGGGATCTTCTTTAATTTGTCA
GGTATGTGAGAAAGAGAGCAGTCCCAAATTGGTGGAACTCTTACTGAATAGTGGATCTCGTGAACAAGAT
GTACGAAAAGCGTTGACGATAAGCATTGGGAAAGGTGACAGCCAGATCATCAGCTTGCTCTTAAGGAGGC
TGGCCCTGGATGTTGCCAACAATAGCATTTGCCTTGGAGGATTTTGTATAGGAAAAGTTGAACCTTCTTG
GCTTGGTCCTTTATTTCCAGATAAGACTTCTAATTTAAGGAAACAAACAAATATAGCATCTACACTAGCA
AGAATGGTGATCAGATATCAGATGAAAAGTGCTGTGGAAGAAGGAACAGCCTCAGGCAGCGATGGAAATT
TTTCTGAAGATGTGCTGTCTAAATTTGATGAATGGACCTTTATTCCTGACTCTTCTATGGACAGTGTGTT
TGCTCAAAGTGATGACCTGGATAGTGAAGGAAGTGAAGGCTCATTTCTTGTGAAAAAGAAATCTAATTCA
ATTAGTGTAGGAGAATTTTACCGAGATGCCGTATTACAGCGTTGCTCACCAAATTTGCAAAGACATTCCA
ATTCCTTGGGGCCCATTTTTGATCATGAAGATTTACTGAAGCGAAAAAGAAAAATATTATCTTCAGATGA
TTCACTCAGGTCATCAAAACTTCAATCCCATATGAGGCATTCAGACAGCATTTCTTCTCTGGCTTCTGAG
AGAGAATATATTACATCACTAGACCTTTCAGCAAATGAACTAAGAGATATTGATGCCCTAAGCCAGAAAT
GCTGTATAAGTGTTCATTTGGAGCATCTTGAAAAGCTGGAGCTTCACCAGAATGCACTCACGAGCTTTCC
ACAACAGCTATGTGAAACTCTGAAGAGTTTGACACATTTGGACTTGCACAGTAATAAATTTACATCATTT
CCTTCTTATTTGTTGAAAATGAGTTGTATTGCTAATCTTGATGTCTCTCGAAATGACATTGGACCCTCAG
TGGTTTTAGATCCTACAGTGAAATGTCCAACTCTGAAACAGTTTAACCTGTCATATAACCAGCTGTCTTT
TGTACCTGAGAACCTCACTGATGTGGTAGAGAAACTGGAGCAGCTCATTTTAGAAGGAAATAAAATATCA
GGGATATGCTCCCCCTTGAGACTGAAGGAACTGAAGATTTTAAACCTTAGTAAGAACCACATTTCATCCC
TATCAGAGAACTTTCTTGAGGCTTGTCCTAAAGTGGAGAGTTTCAGTGCCAGAATGAATTTTCTTGCTGC
TATGCCTTTCTTGCCTCCTTCTATGACAATCCTAAAATTATCTCAGAACAAATTTTCCTGTATTCCAGAA
GCAATTTTAAATCTTCCACACTTGCGGTCTTTAGATATGAGCAGCAATGATATTCAGTACCTACCAGGTC
CCGCACACTGGAAATCTTTGAACTTAAGGGAACTCTTATTTAGCCATAATCAGATCAGCATCTTGGACTT
GAGTGAAAAAGCATATTTATGGTCTAGAGTAGAGAAACTGCATCTTTCTCACAATAAACTGAAAGAGATT
CCTCCTGAGATTGGCTGTCTTGAAAATCTGACATCTCTGGATGTCAGTTACAACTTGGAACTAAGATCCT
TTCCCAATGAAATGGGGAAATTAAGCAAAATATGGGATCTTCCTTTGGATGAACTGCATCTTAACTTTGA
TTTTAAACATATAGGATGTAAAGCCAAAGACATCATAAGGTTTCTTCAACAGCGATTAAAAAAGGCTGTG
CCTTATAACCGAATGAAACTTATGATTGTGGGAAATACTGGGAGTGGTAAAACCACCTTATTGCAGCAAT
TAATGAAAACCAAGAAATCAGATCTTGGAATGCAAAGTGCCACAGTTGGCATAGATGTGAAAGACTGGCC
TATCCAAATAAGAGACAAAAGAAAGAGAGATCTCGTCCTAAATGTGTGGGATTTTGCAGGTCGTGAGGAA
TTCTATAGTACTCATCCCCATTTTATGACGCAGCGAGCATTGTACCTTGCTGTCTATGACCTCAGCAAGG
GACAGGCTGAAGTTGATGCCATGAAGCCTTGGCTCTTCAATATAAAGGCTCGCGCTTCTTCTTCCCCTGT
GATTCTCGTTGGCACACATTTGGATGTTTCTGATGAGAAGCAACGCAAAGCCTGCATGAGTAAAATCACC
AAGGAACTCCTGAATAAGCGAGGGTTCCCTGCCATACGAGATTACCACTTTGTGAATGCCACCGAGGAAT
CTGATGCTTTGGCAAAACTTCGGAAAACCATCATAAACGAGAGCCTTAATTTCAAGATCCGAGATCAGCT
TGTTGTTGGACAGCTGATTCCAGACTGCTATGTAGAACTTGAAAAAATCATTTTATCGGAGCGTAAAAAT
GTGCCAATTGAATTTCCCGTAATTGACCGGAAACGATTATTACAACTAGTGAGAGAAAATCAGCTGCAGT
TAGATGAAAATGAGCTTCCTCACGCAGTTCACTTTCTAAATGAATCAGGAGTCCTTCTTCATTTTCAAGA
CCCAGCACTGCAGTTAAGTGACTTGTACTTTGTGGAACCCAAGTGGCTTTGTAAAATCATGGCACAGATT
TTGACAGTGAAAGTGGAAGGTTGTCCAAAACACCCTAAGGGAATTATTTCGCGTAGAGATGTGGAAAAAT
TTCTTTCAAAAAAAAGGAAATTTCCAAAGAACTACATGTCACAGTATTTTAAGCTCCTAGAAAAATTCCA
GATTGCTTTGCCAATAGGAGAAGAATATTTGCTGGTTCCAAGCAGTTTGTCTGACCACAGGCCTGTGATA
GAGCTTCCCCATTGTGAGAACTCTGAAATTATCATCCGACTATATGAAATGCCTTATTTTCCAATGGGAT
TTTGGTCAAGATTAATCAATCGATTACTTGAGATTTCACCTTACATGCTTTCAGGGAGAGAACGAGCACT
TCGCCCAAACAGAATGTATTGGCGACAAGGCATTTACTTAAATTGGTCTCCTGAAGCTTATTGTCTGGTA
GGATCTGAAGTCTTAGACAATCATCCAGAGAGTTTCTTAAAAATTACAGTTCCTTCTTGTAGAAAAGGCT
GTATTCTTTTGGGCCAAGTTGTGGACCACATTGATTCTCTCATGGAAGAATGGTTTCCTGGGTTGCTGGA
GATTGATATTTGTGGTGAAGGAGAAACTCTGTTGAAGAAATGGGCATTATATAGTTTTAATGATGGCGAA
GAACATCAAAAAATCTTACTTGATGACTTGATGAAGAAAGCAGAGGAAGGAGATCTCTTAGTAAATCCAG
ATCAACCAAGGCTCACCATTCCAATATCTCAGATTGCCCCTGACTTGATTTTGGCTGACCTGCCTAGAAA
TATTATGTTGAATAATGATGAGTTGGAATTTGAACAAGCTCCAGAGTTTCTCCTAGGTGATGGCAGTTTT
GGATCAGTTTACCGAGCAGCCTATGAAGGAGAAGAAGTGGCTGTGAAGATTTTTAATAAACATACATCAC
TCAGGCTGTTAAGACAAGAGCTTGTGGTGCTTTGCCACCTCCACCACCCCAGTTTGATATCTTTGCTGGC
AGCTGGGATTCGTCCCCGGATGTTGGTGATGGAGTTAGCCTCCAAGGGTTCCTTGGATCGCCTGCTTCAG
CAGGACAAAGCCAGCCTCACTAGAACCCTACAGCACAGGATCGCACTCCACGTAGCTGATGGTTTGAGAT
ACCTCCACTCAGCCATGATTATATACCGAGACCTGAAACCCCACAATGTGCTGCTTTTCACACTGTATCC
CAATGCTGCCATCATCGCAAAGATTGCTGACTACAGCATTGCTCAGTACTGCTGTAGAATGGGGATAAAA
ACATCAGAGGGCACACCAGGGTTTCGTGCACCTGAAGTTGCCAGAGGAAATGTCATTTATAACCAACAGG
CTGATGTTTATTCATTTGGTTTACTACTCTATGACATTTTGACAACTGGAGGTAGAATAGTAGAGGGTTT
GAAGTTTCCAAATGAGTTTGATGAATTAGAAATACAAGGAAAATTACCTGATCCAGTTAAAGAATATGGT
TGTGCCCCATGGCCTATGGTTGAGAAATTAATTAAACAGTGTTTGAAAGAAAATCCTCAAGAAAGGCCTA
CTTCTGCCCAGGTCTTTGACATTTTGAATTCAGCTGAATTAGTCTGTCTGACGAGACGCATTTTATTACC
TAAAAACGTAATTGTTGAATGCATGGTTGCTACACATCACAACAGCAGGAATGCAAGCATTTGGCTGGGC
TGTGGGCACACCGACAGAGGACAGCTCTCATTTCTTGACTTAAATACTGAAGGATACACTTCTGAGGAAG
TTGCTGATAGTAGAATATTGTGCTTAGCCTTGGTGCATCTTCCTGTTGAAAAGGAAAGCTGGATTGTGTC
TGGGACACAGTCTGGTACTCTCCTGGTCATCAATACCGAAGATGGGAAAAAGAGACATACCCTAGAAAAG
ATGACTGATTCTGTCACTTGTTTGTATTGCAATTCCTTTTCCAAGCAAAGCAAACAAAAAAATTTTCTTT
TGGTTGGAACCGCTGATGGCAAGTTAGCAATTTTTGAAGATAAGACTGTTAAGCTTAAAGGAGCTGCTCC
TTTGAAGATACTAAATATAGGAAATGTCAGTACTCCATTGATGTGTTTGAGTGAATCCACAAATTCAACG
GAAAGAAATGTAATGTGGGGAGGATGTGGCACAAAGATTTTCTCCTTTTCTAATGATTTCACCATTCAGA
AACTCATTGAGACAAGAACAAGCCAACTGTTTTCTTATGCAGCTTTCAGTGATTCCAACATCATAACAGT
GGTGGTAGACACTGCTCTCTATATTGCTAAGCAAAATAGCCCTGTTGTGGAAGTGTGGGATAAGAAAACT
GAAAAACTCTGTGGACTAATAGACTGCGTGCACTTTTTAAGGGAGGTAATGGTAAAAGAAAACAAGGAAT
CAAAACACAAAATGTCTTATTCTGGGAGAGTGAAAACCCTCTGCCTTCAGAAGAACACTGCTCTTTGGAT
AGGAACTGGAGGAGGCCATATTTTACTCCTGGATCTTTCAACTCGTCGACTTATACGTGTAATTTACAAC
TTTTGTAATTCGGTCAGAGTCATGATGACAGCACAGCTAGGAAGCCTTAAAAATGTCATGCTGGTATTGG
GCTACAACCGGAAAAATACTGAAGGTACACAAAAGCAGAAAGAGATACAATCTTGCTTGACCGTTTGGGA
CATCAATCTTCCACATGAAGTGCAAAATTTAGAAAAACACATTGAAGTGAGAAAAGAATTAGCTGAAAAA
ATGAGACGAACATCTGTTGAGTAAGAGAGAAGGGCGAATTCGACCCAGCTTTCTTGTACAAAGTGGTGAT
CGGTACCTTAATTAATTAAGGTACCAGGTAAGTGTACCCAATTCGCCCTATAGTGAGTCGTATTACAATT
CACTCGATCGCCCTTCCCAACAGTTGCGCAGCCTGAATGGCGAATGGAGATCCAATTTTTAAGTGTATAA
TGTGTTAAACTACTGATTCTAATTGTTTGTGTATTTTAGATTCACAGTCCCAAGGCTCATTTCAGGCCCC
TCAGTCCTCACAGTCTGTTCATGATCATAATCAGCCATACCACATTTGTAGAGGTTTTACTTGCTTTAAA
AAACCTCCCACACCTCCCCCTGAACCTGAAACATAAAATGAATGCAATTGTTGTTGTTAACTTGTTTATT
GCAGCTTATAATGGTTACAAATAAAGCAATAGCATCACAAATTTCACAAATAAAGCATTTTTTTCACTGC
ATTCTAGTTGTGGTTTGTCCAAACTCATCAATGTATCTTAACGCGTAAATTGTAAGCGTTAATATTTTGT
TAAAATTCGCGTTAAATTTTTGTTAAATCAGCTCATTTTTTAACCAATAGGCCGAAATCGGCAAAATCCC
TTATAAATCAAAAGAATAGACCGAGATAGGGT
[37 nt withheld, positions 9063-9099]
AAAGAACGTGGACTCCAACGTCAAAGG
[49 nt withheld, positions 9127-9175]
T
[91 nt withheld, positions 9177-9267]
G
[124 nt withheld, positions 9269-9392]
CAGGTGGCACTTTTCGGGGAAATGTGCGCGGAACCCCTATTTGTTTATTTTTCTAAATACATTCAAATAT
GTATCCGCTCATGAGACAATAACCCTGATAAATGCTTCAATAATATTGAAAAAGGAAGAATCCTGAGGCG
GAAAGAACCAGCTGTGGAATGTGTGTCAGTTAGGGTGTGGAAAGTCCCCAGGCTCCCCAGCAGGCAGAAG
TATGCAAAGCATGCATCTCAATTAGTCAGCAACCAGGTGTGGAAAGTCCCCAGGCTCCCCAGCAGGCAGA
AGTATGCAAAGCATGCATCTCAATTAGTCAGCAACCATAGTCCCGCCCCTAACTCCGCCCATCCCGCCCC
TAACTCCGCCCAGTTCCGCCCATTCTCCGCCCCATGGCTGACTAATTTTTTTTATTTATGCAGAGGCCGA
GGCCGCCTCGGCCTCTGAGCTATTCCAGAAGTAGTGAGGAGGCTTTTTTGGAGGCCTAGGCTTTTGCAAA
GATCGATCAAGAGACAGGATGAGGATCGTTTCGCATGATTGAACAAGATGGATTGCACGCAGGTTCTCCG
GCCGCTTGGGTGGAGAGGCTATTCGGCTATGACTGGGCACAACAGACAATCGGCTGCTCTGATGCCGCCG
TGTTCCGGCTGTCAGCGCAGGGGCGCCCGGTTCTTTTTGTCAAGACCGACCTGTCCGGTGCCCTGAATGA
ACTGCAAGACGAGGCAGCGCGGCTATCGTGGCTGGCCACGACGGGCGTTCCTTGCGCAGCTGTGCTCGAC
GTTGTCACTGAAGCGGGAAGGGACTGGCTGCTATTGGGCGAAGTGCCGGGGCAGGATCTCCTGTCATCTC
ACCTTGCTCCTGCCGAGAAAGTATCCATCATGGCTGATGCAATGCGGCGGCTGCATACGCTTGATCCGGC
TACCTGCCCATTCGACCACCAAGCGAAACATCGCATCGAGCGAGCACGTACTCGGATGGAAGCCGGTCTT
GTCGATCAGGATGATCTGGACGAAGAACATCAGGGGCTCGCGCCAGCCGAACTGTTCGCCAGGCTCAAGG
CGAGCATGCCCGACGGCGAGGATCTCGTCGTGACCCATGGCGATGCCTGCTTGCCGAATATCATGGTGGA
AAATGGCCGCTTTTCTGGATTCATCGACTGTGGCCGGCTGGGTGTGGCGGACCGCTATCAGGACATAGCG
TTGGCTACCCGTGATATTGCTGAAGAACTTGGCGGCGAATGGGCTGACCGCTTCCTCGTGCTTTACGGTA
TCGCCGCTCCCGATTCGCAGCGCATCGCCTTCTATCGCCTTCTTGACGAGTTCTTCTGAGCGGGACTCTG
GGGTTCGAAATGACCGACCAAGCGACGCCCAACCTGCCATCACGAGATTTCGATTCCACCGCCGCCTTCT
ATGAAAGGTTGGGCTTCGGAATCGTTTTCCGGGACGCCGGCTGGATGATCCTCCAGCGCGGGGATCTCAT
GCTGGAGTTCTTCGCCCACCCTAGGGGGAGGCTAACTGAAACACGGAAGGAGACAATACCGGAAGGAACC
CGCGCTATGACGGCAATAAAAAGACAGAATAAAACGCACGGTGTTGGGTCGTTTGTTCATAAACGCGGGG
TTCGGTCCCAGGGCTGGCACTCTGTCGATACCCCACCGAGACCCCATTGGGGCCAATACGCCCGCGTTTC
TTCCTTTTCCCCACCCCACCCCCCAAGTTCGGGTGAAGGCCCAGGGCTCGCAGCCAACGTCGGGGCGGCA
GGCCCTGCCATAGCCTCAGGTTACTCATATATACTTTAGATTGATTTAAAACTTCATTTTTAATTTAAAA
GGATCTAGGTGAAGATCCTTTTTGATAATCTCATGACCAAAATCCCTTAACGTGAGTTTTCGTTCCACTG
AGCGTCAGACCCCGTAGAAAAGATCAAAGGATCTTCTTGAGATCCTTTTTTTCTGCGCGTAATCTGCTGC
TTGCAAACAAAAAAACCACCGCTACCAGCGGTGGTTTGTTTGCCGGATCAAGAGCTACCAACTCTTTTTC
CGAAGGTAACTGGCTTCAGCAGAGCGCAGATACCAAATACTGTTCTTCTAGTGTAGCCGTAGTTAGGCCA
CCACTTCAAGAACTCTGTAGCACCGCCTACATACCTCGCTCTGCTAATCCTGTTACCAGTGGCTGCTGCC
AGTGGCGATAAGTCGTGTCTTACCGGGTTGGACTCAAGACGATAGTTACCGGATAAGGCGCAGCGGTCGG
GCTGAACGGGGGGTTCGTGCACACAGCCCAGCTTGGAGCGAACGACCTACACCGAACTGAGATACCTACA
GCGTGAGCTATGAGAAAGCGCCACGCTTCCCGAAGGGAGAAAGGCGGACAGGTATCCGGTAAGCGGCAGG
GTCGGAACAGGAGAGCGCACGAGGGAGCTTCCAGGGGGAAACGCCTGGTATCTTTATAGTCCTGTCGGGT
TTCGCCACCTCTGACTTGAGCGTCGATTTTTGTGATGCTCGTCAGGGGGGCGGAGCCTATGGAAAAACGC
CAGCAACGCGGCCTTTTTACGGTTCCTGGCCTTTTGCTGGCCTTTTGCTCACATGTTCTTTCCTGCGTTA
TCC
